>Addgene plasmid #13053 | pcDNA3 V5 hHR23A | addgene full sequence | sequence record 468706 | Addgene NGS Result
TTAAGCTACAACAAGGCAAGGCTTGACCGACAATTGCATGAAGAATCTGCTTAGGGTTAGGCGTTTTGCG
CTGCTTCGCGATGTACGGGCCAGATATACGCGTTGACATTGATTATTGACTAGTTATTAATAGTAATCAA
TTACGGGGTCATTAGTTCATAGCCCATATATGGAGTTCCGCGTTACATAACTTACGGTAAATGGCCCGCC
TGGCTGACCGCCCAACGACCCCCGCCCATTGACGTCAATAATGACGTATGTTCCCATAGTAACGCCAATA
GGGACTTTCCATTGACGTCAATGGGTGGAGTATTTACGGTAAACTGCCCACTTGGCAGTACATCAAGTGT
ATCATATGCCAAGTACGCCCCCTATTGACGTCAATGACGGTAAATGGCCCGCCTGGCATTATGCCCAGTA
CATGACCTTATGGGACTTTCCTACTTGGCAGTACATCTACGTATTAGTCATCGCTATTACCATGGTGATG
CGGTTTTGGCAGTACATCAATGGGCGTGGATAGCGGTTTGACTCACGGGGATTTCCAAGTCTCCACCCCA
TTGACGTCAATGGGAGTTTGTTTTGGCACCAAAATCAACGGGACTTTCCAAAATGTCGTAACAACTCCGC
CCCATTGACGCAAATGGGCGGTAGGCGTGTACGGTGGGAGGTCTATATAAGCAGAGCTCTCTGGCTAACT
AGAGAACCCACTGCTTACTGGCTTATCGAAATTAATACGACTCACTATAGGGAGACCCAAGCTGGCTAGT
TAAGCTTGGTACCGAGCTCGGATCCAGTACCCTTCACCATGGCCGTCACCATCACGCTCAAAACGCTGCA
GCAGCAGACCTTCAAGATCCGCATGGAGCCTGACGAGACGGTGAAGGTGCTAAAGGAGAAGATAGAAGCT
GAGAAGGGTCGTGATGCCTTCCCCGTGGCTGGACAGAAACTCATCTATGCCGGCAAGATCTTGAGTGACG
ATGTCCCTATCAGGGACTATCGCATCGATGAGAAGAACTTTGTGGTCGTCATGGTGACCAAGACCAAAGC
CGGCCAGGGTACCTCAGCACCCCCAGAGGCCTCACCCACAGCTGCCCCAGAGTCCTCTACATCCTTCCCG
CCTGCCCCCACCTCAGGCATGTCCCATCCCCCACCTGCCGCCAGAGAGGACAAGAGCCCATCAGAGGAAT
CCGCCCCCACGACGTCCCCAGAGTCTGTGTCAGGCTCTGTTCCCTCTTCAGGTAGCAGCGGGCGAGAGGA
AGACGCGGCCTCCACGCTAGTGACGGGCTCTGAGTATGAGACGATGCTGACGGAGATCATGTCCATGGGC
TATGAGCGAGAGCGGGTCGTGGCCGCCCTGAGAGCCAGCTACAACAACCCCCACCGAGCCGTGGAGTATC
TGCTCACGGGAATTCCTGGGAGCCCCGAGCCGGAACACGGTTCTGTCCAGGAGAGCCAGGTATCGGAGCA
GCCGGCCACGGAAGCAGGAGAGAACCCCCTGGAGTTCCTGCGGGACCAGCCCCAGTTCCAGAACATGCGG
CAGGTGATTCAGCAGAACCCTGCGCTGCTGCCCGCCCTGCTCCAGCAGCTGGGCCAGGAGAACCCTCAGC
TTTTACAGCAAATCAGCCGGCACCAGGAGCAGTTCATCCAGATGCTGAACGAGCCCCCTGGGGAGCTGGC
GGACATCTCAGATGTGGAGGGGGAGGTGGGCGCCATAGGAGAGGAGGCCCCGCAGATGAACTACATCCAG
GTGACGCCGCAGGAGAAAGAAGCTATAGAGAAGTTGAAGGCCCTGGGCTTCCCAGAGAGCCTGGTCATCC
AGGCCTATTTCGCGTGTGAAAAAAATGAGAACTTGGCTGCCAACTTCCTCCCGAGTCAGAACTTTGATGA
CGAGAAGGGTCAAGACAATTCTGCAGATATCCAGCACAGTGGCGGCCGCTCGAGTCTAGAGGGCCCGCGG
TTCGAAGGTAAGCCTATCCCTAACCCTCTCCTCGGTCTCGATTCTACGCGTACCGGTCATCATCACCATC
ACCATTGAGTTTAAACCCGCTGATCAGCCTCGACTGTGCCTTCTAGTTGCCAGCCATCTGTTGTTTGCCC
CTCCCCCGTGCCTTCCTTGACCCTGGAAGGTGCCACTCCCACTGTCCTTTCCTAATAAAATGAGGAAATT
GCATCGCATTGTCTGAGTAGGTGTCATTCTATTCTGGGGGGTGGGGTGGGGCAGGACAGCAAGGGGGAGG
ATTGGGAAGACAATAGCAGGCATGCTGGGGATGCGGTGGGCTCTATGGCTTCTGAGGCGGAAAGAACCAG
CTGGGGCTCTAGGGGGTATCCCC
[124 nt withheld, positions 2334-2457]
C
[91 nt withheld, positions 2459-2549]
A
[49 nt withheld, positions 2551-2599]
CCTTTGACGTTGGAGTCCACGTTCTTT
[37 nt withheld, positions 2627-2663]
ACCCTATCTCGGTCTATTCTTTTGATTTATAAGGGATTTTGCCGATTTCGGCCTATTGGTTAAAAAATGA
GCTGATTTAACAAAAATTTAACGCGAATTAATTCTGTGGAATGTGTGTCAGTTAGGGTGTGGAAAGTCCC
CAGGCTCCCCAGCAGGCAGAAGTATGCAAAGCATGCATCTCAATTAGTCAGCAACCAGGTGTGGAAAGTC
CCCAGGCTCCCCAGCAGGCAGAAGTATGCAAAGCATGCATCTCAATTAGTCAGCAACCATAGTCCCGCCC
CTAACTCCGCCCATCCCGCCCCTAACTCCGCCCAGTTCCGCCCATTCTCCGCCCCATGGCTGACTAATTT
TTTTTATTTATGCAGAGGCCGAGGCCGCCTCTGCCTCTGAGCTATTCCAGAAGTAGTGAGGAGGCTTTTT
TGGAGGCCTAGGCTTTTGCAAAAAGCTCCCGGGAGCTTGTATATCCATTTTCGGATCTGATCAAGAGACA
GGATGAGGATCGTTTCGCATGATTGAACAAGATGGATTGCACGCAGGTTCTCCGGCCGCTTGGGTGGAGA
GGCTATTCGGCTATGACTGGGCACAACAGACAATCGGCTGCTCTGATGCCGCCGTGTTCCGGCTGTCAGC
GCAGGGGCGCCCGGTTCTTTTTGTCAAGACCGACCTGTCCGGTGCCCTGAATGAACTGCAGGACGAGGCA
GCGCGGCTATCGTGGCTGGCCACGACGGGCGTTCCTTGCGCAGCTGTGCTCGACGTTGTCACTGAAGCGG
GAAGGGACTGGCTGCTATTGGGCGAAGTGCCGGGGCAGGATCTCCTGTCATCTCACCTTGCTCCTGCCGA
GAAAGTATCCATCATGGCTGATGCAATGCGGCGGCTGCATACGCTTGATCCGGCTACCTGCCCATTCGAC
CACCAAGCGAAACATCGCATCGAGCGAGCACGTACTCGGATGGAAGCCGGTCTTGTCGATCAGGATGATC
TGGACGAAGAGCATCAGGGGCTCGCGCCAGCCGAACTGTTCGCCAGGCTCAAGGCGCGCATGCCCGACGG
CGAGGATCTCGTCGTGACCCATGGCGATGCCTGCTTGCCGAATATCATGGTGGAAAATGGCCGCTTTTCT
GGATTCATCGACTGTGGCCGGCTGGGTGTGGCGGACCGCTATCAGGACATAGCGTTGGCTACCCGTGATA
TTGCTGAAGAGCTTGGCGGCGAATGGGCTGACCGCTTCCTCGTGCTTTACGGTATCGCCGCTCCCGATTC
GCAGCGCATCGCCTTCTATCGCCTTCTTGACGAGTTCTTCTGAGCGGGACTCTGGGGTTCGCGAAATGAC
CGACCAAGCGACGCCCAACCTGCCATCACGAGATTTCGATTCCACCGCCGCCTTCTATGAAAGGTTGGGC
TTCGGAATCGTTTTCCGGGACGCCGGCTGGATGATCCTCCAGCGCGGGGATCTCATGCTGGAGTTCTTCG
CCCACCCCAACTTGTTTATTGCAGCTTATAATGGTTACAAATAAAGCAATAGCATCACAAATTTCACAAA
TAAAGCATTTTTTTCACTGCATTCTAGTTGTGGTTTGTCCAAACTCATCAATGTATCTTATCATGTCTGT
ATACCGTCGACCTCTAGCTAGAGCTTGGCGTAATCATGGTCATAGCTGTTTCCTGTGTGAAATTGTTATC
CGCTCACAATTCCACACAACATACGAGCCGGAAGCATAAAGTGTAAAGCCTGGGGTGCCTAATGAGTGAG
CTAACTCACATTAATTGCGTTGCGCTCACTGCCCGCTTTCCAGTCGGGAAACCTGTCGTGCCAGCTGCAT
TAATGAATCGGCCAACGCGCGGGGAGAGGCGGTTTGCGTATTGGGCGCTCTTCCGCTTCCTCGCTCACTG
ACTCGCTGCGCTCGGTCGTTCGGCTGCGGCGAGCGGTATCAGCTCACTCAAAGGCGGTAATACGGTTATC
CACAGAATCAGGGGATAACGCAGGAAAGAACATGTGAGCAAAAGGCCAGCAAAAGGCCAGGAACCGTAAA
AAGGCCGCGTTGCTGGCGTTTTTCCATAGGCTCCGCCCCCCTGACGAGCATCACAAAAATCGACGCTCAA
GTCAGAGGTGGCGAAACCCGACAGGACTATAAAGATACCAGGCGTTTCCCCCTGGAAGCTCCCTCGTGCG
CTCTCCTGTTCCGACCCTGCCGCTTACCGGATACCTGTCCGCCTTTCTCCCTTCGGGAAGCGTGGCGCTT
TCTCATAGCTCACGCTGTAGGTATCTCAGTTCGGTGTAGGTCGTTCGCTCCAAGCTGGGCTGTGTGCACG
AACCCCCCGTTCAGCCCGACCGCTGCGCCTTATCCGGTAACTATCGTCTTGAGTCCAACCCGGTAAGACA
CGACTTATCGCCACTGGCAGCAGCCACTGGTAACAGGATTAGCAGAGCGAGGTATGTAGGCGGTGCTACA
GAGTTCTTGAAGTGGTGGCCTAACTACGGCTACACTAGAAGAACAGTATTTGGTATCTGCGCTCTGCTGA
AGCCAGTTACCTTCGGAAAAAGAGTTGGTAGCTCTTGATCCGGCAAACAAACCACCGCTGGTAGCGGTGG
TTTTTTTGTTTGCAAGCAGCAGATTACGCGCAGAAAAAAAGGATCTCAAGAAGATCCTTTGATCTTTTCT
ACGGGGTCTGACGCTCAGTGGAACGAAAACTCACGTTAAGGGATTTTGGTCATGAGATTATCAAAAAGGA
TCTTCACCTAGATCCTTTTAAATTAAAAATGAAGTTTTAAATCAATCTAAAGTATATATGAGTAAACTTG
GTCTGACAGTTACCAATGCTTAATCAGTGAGGCACCTATCTCAGCGATCTGTCTATTTCGTTCATCCATA
GTTGCCTGACTCCCCGTCGTGTAGATAACTACGATACGGGAGGGCTTACCATCTGGCCCCAGTGCTGCAA
TGATACCGCGAGACCCACGCTCACCGGCTCCAGATTTATCAGCAATAAACCAGCCAGCCGGAAGGGCCGA
GCGCAGAAGTGGTCCTGCAACTTTATCCGCCTCCATCCAGTCTATTAATTGTTGCCGGGAAGCTAGAGTA
AGTAGTTCGCCAGTTAATAGTTTGCGCAACGTTGTTGCCATTGCTACAGGCATCGTGGTGTCACGCTCGT
CGTTTGGTATGGCTTCATTCAGCTCCGGTTCCCAACGATCAAGGCGAGTTACATGATCCCCCATGTTGTG
CAAAAAAGCGGTTAGCTCCTTCGGTCCTCCGATCGTTGTCAGAAGTAAGTTGGCCGCAGTGTTATCACTC
ATGGTTATGGCAGCACTGCATAATTCTCTTACTGTCATGCCATCCGTAAGATGCTTTTCTGTGACTGGTG
AGTACTCAACCAAGTCATTCTGAGAATAGTGTATGCGGCGACCGAGTTGCTCTTGCCCGGCGTCAATACG
GGATAATACCGCGCCACATAGCAGAACTTTAAAAGTGCTCATCATTGGAAAACGTTCTTCGGGGCGAAAA
CTCTCAAGGATCTTACCGCTGTTGAGATCCAGTTCGATGTAACCCACTCGTGCACCCAACTGATCTTCAG
CATCTTTTACTTTCACCAGCGTTTCTGGGTGAGCAAAAACAGGAAGGCAAAATGCCGCAAAAAAGGGAAT
AAGGGCGACACGGAAATGTTGAATACTCATACTCTTCCTTTTTCAATATTATTGAAGCATTTATCAGGGT
TATTGTCTCATGAGCGGATACATATTTGAATGTATTTAGAAAAATAAACAAATAGGGGTTCCGCGCACAT
TTCCCCGAAAAGTGCCACCTGACGTCGACGGATCGGGAGATCTCCCGATCCCCTATGGTGCACTCTCAGT
ACAATCTGCTCTGATGCCGCATAGTTAAGCCAGTATCTGCTCCCTGCTTGTGTGTTGGAGGTCGCTGAGT
AGTGCGCGAGCAAAAT
Features (pLannotate 1.2.2; 21 found; start..end, strand, type, name):
    105..484     +  enhancer       CMV enhancer: human cytomegalovirus immediate early enhancer
    485..688     +  promoter       CMV promoter: human cytomegalovirus (CMV) immediate early promoter
    684..717     +  LTR            5' LTR (truncated) (fragment): truncated 5' long terminal repeat (LTR) from HIV-1
    733..751     +  promoter       T7 promoter: promoter for bacteriophage T7 RNA polymerase
    809..1894    +  CDS            RAD23A: RD23A_HUMAN - Experimental evidence at protein level: Swiss-Prot protein existence level 1. (Microbial infection) Involved in Vpr-dependent replication of HIV-1 in non-proliferating cells and primary macrophages. Required for the association of HIV-1 Vpr with the host proteasome. From Homo sapiens (Human).
   1967..2008    +  CDS            V5 tag: epitope tag from simian virus 5
   2064..2288    +  polyA_signal   bGH poly(A) signal: bovine growth hormone polyadenylation signal
   2292..2313    +  promoter       SV40 promoter (fragment): SV40 enhancer and early promoter
   2334..2762    +  rep_origin     f1 ori (sequence partly withheld): f1 bacteriophage origin of replication; arrow indicates direction of (+) strand synthesis
   2776..3105    +  promoter       SV40 promoter: SV40 enhancer and early promoter
   3172..3963    +  CDS            neo: KKA2_KLEPN - Also known as kan, nptII. Experimental evidence at protein level: Swiss-Prot protein existence level 1. Resistance to kanamycin, neomycin, paromomycin, ribostamycin, butirosin and gentamicin B. From Klebsiella pneumoniae.
   3989..4147    +  CDS            ble (fragment): BLE_KLEPN - Experimental evidence at protein level: Swiss-Prot protein existence level 1. Binding protein with a strong affinity to the bleomycin family of antibiotics. Binds to CL990; an antimitotic-antibiotic compound. From Klebsiella pneumoniae.
   4142..4263    +  polyA_signal   SV40 poly(A) signal: SV40 polyadenylation signal
   4336..4352    -  protein_bind   lac operator: The lac repressor binds to the lac operator to inhibit transcription in E. coli. This inhibition can be relieved by adding lactose or isopropyl-β-D-thiogalactopyranoside (IPTG). lac repressor encoded by lacI
   4360..4390    -  promoter       lac promoter: promoter for the E. coli lac operon
   4405..4426    -  protein_bind   CAP binding site: CAP binding activates transcription in the presence of cAMP. E. coli catabolite activator protein
   4439..4531    -  CDS            lacI (fragment): lac repressor; lacI; The lac repressor binds to the lac operator to inhibit transcription in E. coli. This inhibition can be relieved by adding lactose or isopropyl-β-D-thiogalactopyranoside (IPTG).
   4714..5302    -  rep_origin     ori: high-copy-number ColE1/pMB1/pBR322/pUC origin of replication
   5473..6333    -  CDS            AmpR: β-lactamase; bla; confers resistance to ampicillin, carbenicillin, and related antibiotics
   6334..6438    -  promoter       AmpR promoter: bla
   6497..6549    -  misc_feature   bom (fragment): basis of mobility region from pBR322
