[The description below was written by a language model from this plasmid's Addgene catalogue record and pLannotate feature annotations shown in this document.]
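Description:
pcDNA3 V5 hHR23A is a mammalian expression plasmid built on the Invitrogen pcDNA3.1D V5 His TOPO backbone, carrying the human RAD23A (hHR23A) coding sequence inserted by TOPO cloning. The sequenced construct is about 6.6 kb. It is propagated in E. coli at high copy from a ColE1/pUC-type origin with ampicillin selection through the β-lactamase gene, and it also carries an f1 origin. For selection in mammalian cells, an SV40 enhancer/early promoter drives a neomycin phosphotransferase gene, followed by an SV40 polyadenylation signal, so that stable transfectants can be selected with G418.

The roughly 1.1 kb RAD23A open reading frame sits downstream of the human cytomegalovirus immediate-early enhancer and promoter, which gives strong constitutive transcription in mammalian cells, and upstream of the bovine growth hormone polyadenylation signal. A T7 promoter lies between the CMV promoter and the insert, serving as a sequencing primer site and potentially allowing in vitro transcription. The catalogue entry lists C-terminal V5 and His tags supplied by the backbone. The feature table annotates the V5 epitope just after the insert but not the His tag. Several small annotated fragments (an HIV-1 LTR fragment, ble, lacI, bom) are most likely backbone remnants or annotation matches rather than functional parts.

Repository sequencing found two substitutions, R325K and L355P, relative to the reference protein, and their effect on function is unknown. According to the depositor, the insert can be excised with HindIII and XhoI. The associated publication studies MDM2 and hHR23A in the p53 degradation pathway after ubiquitination, consistent with use of the plasmid to express epitope-tagged hHR23A in transfected cells for detection and interaction studies.
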