Addgene plasmid #13053: pcDNA3 V5 hHR23A
Depositing lab: Steven Grossman. Depositing organization: University of Massachusetts, Worcester. Publication: A post-ubiquitination role for MDM2 and hHR23A in the p53 degradation pathway. Brignone C, Bradley KE, Kisselev AF, Grossman SR. Oncogene. 2004 May 20. 23(23):4121-9. 10.1038/sj.onc.1207540 PubMed 15064742.
Backbone
  Vector backbone: pcDNA3.1D V5 His TOPO
  Backbone manufacturer: Invitrogen
  Backbone size w/o insert (bp): 5500
  Vector type: Mammalian Expression
  Selectable markers: Neomycin (select with G418)
Growth in bacteria
  Bacterial resistance: Ampicillin, 100 μg/mL
  Growth temperature: 37°C
  Growth strain: DH5alpha
  Copy number: High Copy
Gene/Insert
  Gene/Insert name: hHR23A (alt names: HR23A; Rad23a)
  Species: H. sapiens (human)
  Insert size (bp): 1100
  Mutation: R325K and L355P relative to NP_001257291.1
  Entrez Gene: RAD23A (a.k.a. HHR23A, HR23A)
  Tag / fusion protein: V5 (C terminal on backbone); His (C terminal on backbone)
  Cloning method: TOPO Cloning
  Sequencing primers: 5′ T7; 3′ BGH rev
Terms and licenses: Academic/Nonprofit Terms; Industry Terms: Not Available to Industry
Depositor comments: You can cut out the hHR23A insert with HindIII and XhoI. Addgene identified R325K and L355P mutations relative to NP_001257291.1, it is not known how these impact plasmid function.
How to cite: pcDNA3 V5 hHR23A was a gift from Steven Grossman (Addgene plasmid # 13053 ; http://n2t.net/addgene:13053 ; RRID:Addgene_13053)
