>Addgene plasmid #13053 | pcDNA3 V5 hHR23A | addgene partial sequence | sequence record 19442 | T7 5'-TAATACGACTCACTATAGGG-3'
AGTACCCTTCACCATGGCCGTCACCATCACGCTCAAAACGCTGCAGCAGCAGACCTTCAAGATCCGCATG
GAGCCTGACGAGACGGTGAAGGTGCTAAAGGAGAAGATAGAAGCTGAGAAGGGTCGTGATGCCTTCCCCG
TGGCTGGACAGAAACTCATCTATGCCGGCAAGATCTTGAGTGACGATGTCCCTATCAGGGACTATCGCAT
CGATGAGAAGAACTTTGTGGTCGTCATGGTGACCAAGACCAAAGCCGGCCAGGGTACCTCAGCACCCCCA
GAGGCCTCACCCACAGCTGCCCCAGAGTCCTCTACATCCTTCCCGCCTGCCCCCACCTCAGGCATGTCCC
ATCCCCCACCTGCCGCCAGAGAGGACAAGAGCCCATCAGAGGAATCCGCCCCCACGACGTCCCCAGAGTC
TGTGTCAGGCTCTGTTCCCTCTTCAGGTAGCAGCGGGCGAGAGGAAGACGCGGCCTCCACGCTAGTGACG
GGCTCTGAGTATGAGACGATGCTGACGGAGATCATGTCCATGGGCTATGAGCGAGAGCGGGTCGTGGCCG
CCCTGAGAGCCAGCTACAACAACCCCCACCGAGCCGTGGAGTATCTGCTCACGGGAATTCCTGGGAGCCC
CGAGCCGGAACACGGTTCTGTCCAGGAGAGCCAGGTATCGGAGCAGCCGGCCACGGAAGCAGGAGAGAAC
CCCCTGGAGTTCCTGCGGGACCAGCCTCAGTTCCAGAACATGCGGCAGGTGATTCAGCAGAACCCTGCGC
TGCTGCCCGCCCTGCTCCAGCAGCTGGGCCA
